>Addgene plasmid #235521 | pGGSG-FKBP-2HA-P2a-Pac | addgene full sequence | sequence record 474041 | Addgene NGS Result
GTGGCACTTTTCGGGGAAATGTGCGCGGAACCCCTATTTGTTTATTTTTCTAAATACATTCAAATATGTA
TCCGCTCATGAGACAATAACCCTGATAAATGCTTCAATAATATTGAAAAAGGAAGAGTATGAGTATTCAA
CATTTCCGTGTCGCCCTTATTCCCTTTTTTGCGGCATTTTGCCTTCCTGTTTTTGCTCACCCAGAAACGC
TGGTGAAAGTAAAAGATGCTGAAGATCAGTTGGGTGCACGAGTGGGTTACATCGAACTGGATCTCAACAG
CGGTAAGATCCTTGAGAGTTTTCGCCCCGAAGAACGTTTTCCAATGATGAGCACTTTTAAAGTTCTGCTA
TGTGGCGCGGTATTATCCCGTATTGACGCCGGGCAAGAGCAACTCGGTCGCCGCATACACTATTCTCAGA
ATGACTTGGTTGAGTACTCACCAGTCACAGAAAAGCATCTTACGGATGGCATGACAGTAAGAGAATTATG
CAGTGCTGCCATAACCATGAGTGATAACACTGCGGCCAACTTACTTCTGACAACGATCGGAGGACCGAAG
GAGCTAACCGCTTTTTTGCACAACATGGGGGATCATGTAACTCGCCTTGATCGTTGGGAACCGGAGCTGA
ATGAAGCCATACCAAACGACGAGCGTGACACCACGATGCCTGTAGCAATGGCAACAACGTTGCGCAAACT
ATTAACTGGCGAACTACTTACTCTAGCTTCCCGGCAACAATTAATAGACTGGATGGAGGCGGATAAAGTT
GCAGGACCACTTCTGCGCTCGGCCCTTCCGGCTGGCTGGTTTATTGCTGATAAATCTGGAGCCGGTGAGC
GTGGGTCTCGCGGTATCATTGCAGCACTGGGGCCAGATGGTAAGCCCTCCCGTATCGTAGTTATCTACAC
GACGGGGAGTCAGGCAACTATGGATGAACGAAATAGACAGATCGCTGAGATAGGTGCCTCACTGATTAAG
CATTGGTAACTGTCAGACCAAGTTTACTCATATATACTTTAGATTGATTTAAAACTTCATTTTTAATTTA
AAAGGATCTAGGTGAAGATCCTTTTTGATAATCTCATGACCAAAATCCCTTAACGTGAGTTTTCGTTCCA
CTGAGCGTCAGACCCCGTAGAAAAGATCAAAGGATCTTCTTGAGATCCTTTTTTTCTGCGCGTAATCTGC
TGCTTGCAAACAAAAAAACCACCGCTACCAGCGGTGGTTTGTTTGCCGGATCAAGAGCTACCAACTCTTT
TTCCGAAGGTAACTGGCTTCAGCAGAGCGCAGATACCAAATACTGTTCTTCTAGTGTAGCCGTAGTTAGG
CCACCACTTCAAGAACTCTGTAGCACCGCCTACATACCTCGCTCTGCTAATCCTGTTACCAGTGGCTGCT
GCCAGTGGCGATAAGTCGTGTCTTACCGGGTTGGACTCAAGACGATAGTTACCGGATAAGGCGCAGCGGT
CGGGCTGAACGGGGGGTTCGTGCACACAGCCCAGCTTGGAGCGAACGACCTACACCGAACTGAGATACCT
ACAGCGTGAGCTATGAGAAAGCGCCACGCTTCCCGAAGGGAGAAAGGCGGACAGGTATCCGGTAAGCGGC
AGGGTCGGAACAGGAGAGCGCACGAGGGAGCTTCCAGGGGGAAACGCCTGGTATCTTTATAGTCCTGTCG
GGTTTCGCCACCTCTGACTTGAGCGTCGATTTTTGTGATGCTCGTCAGGGGGGCGGAGCCTATGGAAAAA
CGCCAGCAACGCGGCCTTTTTACGGTTCCTGGCCTTTTGCTGGCCTTTTGCTCACATGTTCTTTCCTGCG
TTATCCCCTGATTCTGTGGATAACCGTATTACCGCCTTTGAGTGAGCTGATACCGCTCGCCGCAGCCGAA
CGACCGAGCGCAGCGAGTCAGTGAGCGAGGAAGCGGAAGAGCGCCCAATACGCAAACCGCCTCTCCCCGC
GCGTTGGCCGATTCATTAATGCAGCTGGCACGACAGGTTTCCCGACTGGAAAGCGGGCAGTGAGCGCAAC
GCAATTAATGTGAGTTAGCTCACTCATTAGGCACCCCAGGCTTTACACTTTATGCTTCCGGCTCGTATGT
TGTGTGGAATTGTGAGCGGATAACAATTTCACACAGGAAACAGCTATGACCATGATTACGCCAAGCTCGA
AATTAACCCTCACTAAAGGGAACAAAAGCTGGTACCGGGCCCCCCCTCGAGGTCGAAGCTTCACGTGTCT
GGTGGCGGTGGCTCTGGCGGAGGTGGGTCCGGTGGCGGCGGAAGCGCCGGTGGAGTGCAGGTGGAAACCA
TCTCCCCAGGAGACGGGCGCACCTTCCCCAAGCGCGGCCAGACCTGCGTGGTGCACTACACCGGGATGCT
TGAAGATGGAAAGAAAGTTGATTCCTCCCGGGACAGAAACAAGCCCTTTAAGTTTATGCTAGGCAAGCAG
GAGGTGATCCGAGGCTGGGAAGAAGGGGTTGCCCAGATGAGTGTGGGTCAGAGAGCCAAACTGACTATAT
CTCCAGATTATGCCTATGGTGCCACTGGGCACCCAGGCATCATCCCACCACATGCCACTCTCGTCTTCGA
TGTGGAGCTTCTAAAACTGGAAGGCGGCTACCCCTACGACGTGCCCGACTACGCCGGCTATCCGTATGAT
GTCCCGGACTATGCAGGCGGAGCTACTAACTTCAGCCTGCTGAAGCAGGCTGGAGACGTGGAGGAGAACC
CTGGACCTGCTGCCACCATGACCGAGTACAAGCCCACGGTGCGCCTCGCCACCCGCGACGACGTCCCCAG
GGCCGTACGCACCCTCGCCGCCGCGTTCGCCGACTACCCCGCCACGCGCCACACCGTCGATCCGGACCGC
CACATCGAGCGGGTCACCGAGCTGCAAGAACTCTTCCTCACGCGCGTCGGGCTCGACATCGGCAAGGTGT
GGGTCGCGGACGACGGCGCCGCGGTGGCGGTCTGGACCACGCCGGAGAGCGTCGAAGCGGGGGCGGTGTT
CGCCGAGATCGGCCCGCGCATGGCCGAGTTGAGCGGTTCCCGGCTGGCCGCGCAGCAACAGATGGAAGGC
CTCCTGGCGCCGCACCGGCCCAAGGAGCCCGCGTGGTTCCTGGCCACCGTCGGCGTCTCGCCCGACCACC
AGGGCAAGGGTCTGGGCAGCGCCGTCGTGCTCCCCGGAGTGGAGGCGGCCGAGCGCGCCGGGGTGCCCGC
CTTCCTGGAGACCTCCGCGCCCCGCAACCTCCCCTTCTACGAGCGGCTCGGCTTCACCGTCACCGCCGAC
GTCGAGGTGCCCGAAGGACCGCGCACCTGGTGCATGACCCGCAAGCCCGGTGCCTGAGCGCTAAACCGAT
CTCCAATTCGCCCTATAGTGAGTCGTATTACAATTCACTGGCCGTCGTTTTACAACGTCGTGACTGGGAA
AACCCTGGCGTTACCCAACTTAATCGCCTTGCAGCACATCCCCCTTTCGCCAGCTGGCGTAATAGCGAAG
AGGCCCGCACCGATCGCCCTTCCCAACAGTTGCGCAGCCTGAATGGCGAATGGAAATTGTAAGCGTTAAT
ATTTTGTTAAAATTCGCGTTAAATTTTTGTTAAATCAGCTCATTTTTTAACCAATAGGCCGAAATCGGCA
AAATCCCTTATAAATCAAAAGAATAGACCGAGATAGGGT
[37 nt withheld, positions 3680-3716]
AAAGAACGTGGACTCCAACGTCAAAGG
[49 nt withheld, positions 3744-3792]
T
[91 nt withheld, positions 3794-3884]
G
[124 nt withheld, positions 3886-4009]
CAG
Features (pLannotate 1.2.2; 14 found; start..end, strand, type, name):
     24..128     +  promoter       AmpR promoter: bla
    129..989     +  CDS            AmpR: β-lactamase; bla; confers resistance to ampicillin, carbenicillin, and related antibiotics
   1160..1748    +  rep_origin     ori: high-copy-number ColE1/pMB1/pBR322/pUC origin of replication
   1931..2023    +  CDS            lacI (fragment): lac repressor; lacI; The lac repressor binds to the lac operator to inhibit transcription in E. coli. This inhibition can be relieved by adding lactose or isopropyl-β-D-thiogalactopyranoside (IPTG).
   2036..2057    +  protein_bind   CAP binding site: CAP binding activates transcription in the presence of cAMP. E. coli catabolite activator protein
   2072..2102    +  promoter       lac promoter: promoter for the E. coli lac operon
   2110..2126    +  protein_bind   lac operator: The lac repressor binds to the lac operator to inhibit transcription in E. coli. This inhibition can be relieved by adding lactose or isopropyl-β-D-thiogalactopyranoside (IPTG). lac repressor encoded by lacI
   2171..2189    +  promoter       T3 promoter: promoter for bacteriophage T3 RNA polymerase
   2201..2226    -  misc_feature   MCS (fragment): pBluescript multiple cloning site
   2292..2612    +  CDS            DmrB: F36V mutant of FK506-binding protein FKBP12 binds synthetic ligands that do not bind wild-type FKBP
   2748..3347    +  CDS            PuroR: puromycin N-acetyltransferase; pac from Streptomyces alboniger; confers resistance to puromycin
   3372..3390    -  promoter       T7 promoter: promoter for bacteriophage T7 RNA polymerase
   3393..3550    +  CDS            lacZα (fragment): LacZα fragment of β-galactosidase; lacZ fragment
   3581..4009    -  rep_origin     f1 ori (sequence partly withheld): f1 bacteriophage origin of replication; arrow indicates direction of (+) strand synthesis
