[The description below was written by a language model from this plasmid's Addgene catalogue record and pLannotate feature annotations shown in this document.]
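Description:
pGGSG-FKBP-2HA-P2a-Pac is a mouse gene-targeting donor template built on the pBluescript II KS- phagemid backbone, about 4 kb in the sequenced record. It is propagated in E. coli as a high-copy plasmid through a ColE1/pUC-type origin, with ampicillin selection from the bla gene. It retains the usual pBluescript features: an f1 origin for single-stranded DNA production, remnants of the lac promoter/operator and lacZα region, and T3 and T7 phage promoters flanking the cloning region.

The payload is a promoterless C-terminal tagging cassette. The feature table annotates the FKBP12 F36V mutant (DmrB), which binds synthetic ligands that do not engage wild-type FKBP. Downstream of it lies the puromycin N-acetyltransferase gene (pac). From the plasmid name and catalogue fields, the unannotated stretch between these two coding sequences should hold the two HA epitope tags and the P2A self-cleaving peptide, and "GGSG" suggests a short flexible linker ahead of FKBP, though none of these was called by the annotation software. No mammalian promoter or polyadenylation signal is annotated, which fits a design where the cassette is fused in frame to the end of an endogenous gene. In that arrangement the target protein would carry FKBP and 2xHA, while puromycin resistance is released as a separate protein via P2A and expressed only after correct integration.

The stated purpose is C-terminal tagging, with users cloning into the PmlI and AfeI sites, presumably to add locus-specific homology arms on either side of the cassette. The record does not state a target gene or the intended downstream application. FKBP F36V tags are commonly used for ligand-induced dimerisation or degradation of the tagged protein.
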