Addgene plasmid #235521: pGGSG-FKBP-2HA-P2a-Pac
Purpose: C-term tagging construct: clone into PmlI and AfeI sites
Depositing lab: Brian Hendrich. Depositing organization: University of Cambridge.
Backbone
  Vector backbone: pBluescript II KS-
  Backbone size w/o insert (bp): 3000
  Vector type: Mouse Targeting
  Selectable markers: Puromycin
Growth in bacteria
  Bacterial resistance: Ampicillin, 100 μg/mL
  Growth temperature: 37°C
  Growth strain: DH5alpha
  Copy number: High Copy
Gene/Insert
  Gene/Insert name: FKBP
  Species: Synthetic
  Mutation: None
  Tag / fusion protein: FKBP, 2xHA, Puro (N terminal on insert)
  Cloning method: Gibson Cloning
Terms and licenses: Academic/Nonprofit Terms; Industry Terms: Not Available to Industry
How to cite: pGGSG-FKBP-2HA-P2a-Pac was a gift from Brian Hendrich (Addgene plasmid # 235521 ; http://n2t.net/addgene:235521 ; RRID:Addgene_235521)
